Addgene plasmid #35535: pCI-neo-RL-ZEB1
Depositing lab: Greg Goodall. Depositing organization: Central Adelaide Local Health Network. Publication: The miR-200 family and miR-205 regulate epithelial to mesenchymal transition by targeting ZEB1 and SIP1. Gregory PA, Bert AG, Paterson EL, Barry SC, Tsykin A, Farshid G, Vadas MA, Khew-Goodall Y, Goodall GJ. Nat Cell Biol. 2008 May;10(5):593-601. Epub 2008 Mar 30. 10.1038/ncb1722 PubMed 18376396.
Backbone
  Vector backbone: pCI-neo-RL
  Backbone manufacturer: Witold Filipowicz
  Backbone size w/o insert (bp): 6380
  Total vector size (bp): 8144
  Modifications to backbone: RL was inserted into pcI-neo (Promega) to form the plasmid pcI-neo-Rl by Witold Filipowicz
  Vector type: Mammalian Expression, Luciferase
  Selectable markers: Neomycin (select with G418)
Growth in bacteria
  Bacterial resistance: Ampicillin, 100 μg/mL
  Growth temperature: 37°C
  Growth strain: DH5alpha
  Copy number: Unknown
Gene/Insert
  Gene/Insert name: 3'UTR of ZEB1 (alt name: BZP; TCF8; AREB6; FECD6; NIL2A; PPCD3; ZFHEP; ZFHX1A; DELTAEF1)
  Species: H. sapiens (human)
  Insert size (bp): 1764
  GenBank ID: 6935
  Entrez Gene: ZEB1 (a.k.a. AREB6, BZP, DELTAEF1, FECD6, NIL2A, PPCD3, TCF8, ZFHEP, ZFHX1A)
  Cloning method: Restriction Enzyme; 5′ cloning site XbaI (destroyed during cloning); 3′ cloning site XbaI (destroyed during cloning)
  Sequencing primers: 5′ unknown; 3′ unknown
Terms and licenses: Academic/Nonprofit Terms; Industry Terms: Not Available to Industry
Depositor comments: pCI-neo-RL was obtained from Witold Filiowicz. Pillai R, Bhattacharyya S, Artus C, Zoller T, Cougot N, Basyuk E, Bertrand E, Filipowicz W (2005) Inhibition of translational initiation by let-7 microRNA in human cells. Science 309:1573-1576
How to cite: pCI-neo-RL-ZEB1 was a gift from Greg Goodall (Addgene plasmid # 35535 ; http://n2t.net/addgene:35535 ; RRID:Addgene_35535)
