[The description below was written by a language model from this plasmid's Addgene catalogue record and pLannotate feature annotations shown in this document.]
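Description:
pCI-neo-RL-ZEB1 is a mammalian expression luciferase reporter of 8,144 bp built on pCI-neo-RL, a derivative of the commercial pCI-neo vector into which a Renilla luciferase coding sequence had been placed. It is propagated in E. coli through a high-copy ColE1/pUC-type origin with ampicillin selection (β-lactamase under its own promoter), and it also carries an f1 origin for single-stranded DNA production. For mammalian cells, a separate cassette consisting of the SV40 enhancer/early promoter, the neo gene and a synthetic poly(A) signal allows G418 selection of stable transfectants.

The reporter unit is driven by the CMV immediate-early enhancer and promoter, followed by a chimeric β-globin/immunoglobulin intron that improves expression of the transcript, and a T7 promoter just upstream of the annotated luciferase open reading frame (called as humanized Renilla luciferase). A 1,764 bp fragment of the human ZEB1 3′UTR was inserted at an XbaI site, which was destroyed on both sides during cloning. The feature table does not annotate this insert, but the unannotated gap between the end of the luciferase CDS and the T3 promoter fragment and SV40 poly(A) signal matches its expected size and position. The resulting mRNA therefore encodes Renilla luciferase with the ZEB1 3′UTR, so factors acting on that UTR alter luciferase output. In line with the associated publication on the miR-200 family and miR-205 targeting ZEB1 and SIP1 in epithelial to mesenchymal transition, the construct serves as a reporter for microRNA-mediated repression through the ZEB1 3′UTR in transfected cells.
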