Features (pLannotate 1.2.2; 19 found; start..end, strand, type, name):
    140..517     +  enhancer       CMV enhancer: human cytomegalovirus immediate early enhancer
    518..729     +  promoter       CMV promoter: human cytomegalovirus (CMV) immediate early promoter
    890..1022    +  intron         chimeric intron: chimera between introns from human β-globin and immunoglobulin heavy chain genes
   1067..1085    +  promoter       T7 promoter: promoter for bacteriophage T7 RNA polymerase
   1095..2030    +  CDS            hRluc: Renilla luciferase human codon-optimized
   3813..3830    -  promoter       T3 promoter (fragment): promoter for bacteriophage T3 RNA polymerase
   3848..3969    -  polyA_signal   SV40 poly(A) signal: SV40 polyadenylation signal
   3992..4060    -  CDS            large T antigen (fragment): large T antigen from SV40 (simian virus 40)
   4084..4151    +  CDS            lacZα (fragment): LacZα fragment of β-galactosidase; lacZ fragment
   4155..4583    +  rep_origin     f1 ori (sequence partly withheld): f1 bacteriophage origin of replication; arrow indicates direction of (+) strand synthesis
   4611..4662    -  misc_feature   bom (fragment): basis of mobility region from pBR322
   4727..5084    +  promoter       SV40 promoter: SV40 enhancer and early promoter
   5135..5926    +  CDS            neo: KKA2_KLEPN - Also known as kan, nptII. Experimental evidence at protein level: Swiss-Prot protein existence level 1. Resistance to kanamycin, neomycin, paromomycin, ribostamycin, butirosin and gentamicin B. From Klebsiella pneumoniae.
   5993..6041    +  polyA_signal   poly(A) signal: synthetic polyadenylation signal
   6061..6115    -  misc_feature   bom (fragment): basis of mobility region from pBR322
   6217..6252    -  CDS            rop (fragment): Rop protein, which maintains plasmids at low copy number; rop
   6347..6451    +  promoter       AmpR promoter: bla
   6452..7312    +  CDS            AmpR: β-lactamase; bla; confers resistance to ampicillin, carbenicillin, and related antibiotics
   7483..8071    +  rep_origin     ori: high-copy-number ColE1/pMB1/pBR322/pUC origin of replication
>Addgene plasmid #35535 | pCI-neo-RL-ZEB1 | depositor full sequence | sequence record 44790 | pCI-neo-RL-ZEB1 sequence 8144 bps
TCAATATTGGCCATTAGCCATATTATTCATTGGTTATATAGCATAAATCAATATTGGCTATTGGCCATTG
CATACGTTGTATCTATATCATAATATGTACATTTATATTGGCTCATGTCCAATATGACCGCCATGTTGGC
ATTGATTATTGACTAGTTATTAATAGTAATCAATTACGGGGTCATTAGTTCATAGCCCATATATGGAGTT
CCGCGTTACATAACTTACGGTAAATGGCCCGCCTGGCTGACCGCCCAACGACCCCCGCCCATTGACGTCA
ATAATGACGTATGTTCCCATAGTAACGCCAATAGGGACTTTCCATTGACGTCAATGGGTGGAGTATTTAC
GGTAAACTGCCCACTTGGCAGTACATCAAGTGTATCATATGCCAAGTCCGCCCCCTATTGACGTCAATGA
CGGTAAATGGCCCGCCTGGCATTATGCCCAGTACATGACCTTACGGGACTTTCCTACTTGGCAGTACATC
TACGTATTAGTCATCGCTATTACCATGGTGATGCGGTTTTGGCAGTACACCAATGGGCGTGGATAGCGGT
TTGACTCACGGGGATTTCCAAGTCTCCACCCCATTGACGTCAATGGGAGTTTGTTTTGGCACCAAAATCA
ACGGGACTTTCCAAAATGTCGTAACAACTGCGATCGCCCGCCCCGTTGACGCAAATGGGCGGTAGGCGTG
TACGGTGGGAGGTCTATATAAGCAGAGCTCGTTTAGTGAACCGTCAGATCACTAGAAGCTTTATTGCGGT
AGTTTATCACAGTTAAATTGCTAACGCAGTCAGTGCTTCTGACACAACAGTCTCGAACTTAAGCTGCAGT
GACTCTCTTAAGGTAGCCTTGCAGAAGTTGGTCGTGAGGCACTGGGCAGGTAAGTATCAAGGTTACAAGA
CAGGTTTAAGGAGACCAATAGAAACTGGGCTTGTCGAGACAGAGAAGACTCTTGCGTTTCTGATAGGCAC
CTATTGGTCTTACTGACATCCACTTTGCCTTTCTCTCCACAGGTGTCCACTCCCAGTTCAATTACAGCTC
TTAAGGCTAGAGTACTTAATACGACTCACTATAGGCTAGCCACCATGGCTTCCAAGGTGTACGACCCCGA
GCAACGCAAACGCATGATCACTGGGCCTCAGTGGTGGGCTCGCTGCAAGCAAATGAACGTGCTGGACTCC
TTCATCAACTACTATGATTCCGAGAAGCACGCCGAGAACGCCGTGATTTTTCTGCATGGTAACGCTGCCT
CCAGCTACCTGTGGAGGCACGTCGTGCCTCACATCGAGCCCGTGGCTAGATGCATCATCCCTGATCTGAT
CGGAATGGGTAAGTCCGGCAAGAGCGGGAATGGCTCATATCGCCTCCTGGATCACTACAAGTACCTCACC
GCTTGGTTCGAGCTGCTGAACCTTCCAAAGAAAATCATCTTTGTGGGCCACGACTGGGGGGCTTGTCTGG
CCTTTCACTACTCCTACGAGCACCAAGACAAGATCAAGGCCATCGTCCATGCTGAGAGTGTCGTGGACGT
GATCGAGTCCTGGGACGAGTGGCCTGACATCGAGGAGGATATCGCCCTGATCAAGAGCGAAGAGGGCGAG
AAAATGGTGCTTGAGAATAACTTCTTCGTCGAGACCATGCTCCCAAGCAAGATCATGCGGAAACTGGAGC
CTGAGGAGTTCGCTGCCTACCTGGAGCCATTCAAGGAGAAGGGCGAGGTTAGACGGCCTACCCTCTCCTG
GCCTCGCGAGATCCCTCTCGTTAAGGGAGGCAAGCCCGACGTCGTCCAGATTGTCCGCAACTACAACGCC
TACCTTCGGGCCAGCGACGATCTGCCTAAGATGTTCATCGAGTCCGACCCTGGGTTCTTTTCCAACGCTA
TTGTCGAGGGAGCTAAGAAGTTCCCTAACACCGAGTTCGTGAAGGTGAAGGGCCTCCACTTCAGCCAGGA
GGACGCTCCAGATGAAATGGGTAAGTACATCAAGAGCTTCGTGGAGCGCGTGCTGAAGAACGAGCAGTAA
TTCTAGTCAAAATAAATCCGGGTGTGCCTGAACCTCAGACCTAGTAATTTTTCATGCAGTTTTCAAAGTT
AGGAACAAGTTTGTAACATGCAGCAGATTAGAAAACCTTAATGACTCAGAGAGCAACAATACAAGAGGTT
AAAGGAAGCTGATTAATTAGATATGCATCTGGCATTGTTTTATCTTATCAGTATTATCACTCTTATGTTG
GTTTATTCTTAAGCTGTACAATTGGGAGAAATTTTATAATTTTTTATTGGTAAACATATGCTAAATCCGC
TTCAGTATTTTATTATGTTTTTTAAAATGTGAGAACTTCTGCACTACAAAATTCCCTTCACAGAGAAGTA
TAATGTAGTTCCAACCCGTGCTAACTACCTTTTATAAATTCAGTCTAGAAGGTAGTAATTTCTAATATTT
AGATGTCTTAGTAGAGCGTATTATCATTTAAAGTGTATTGTTAGCCTTAAGAAAGCAGCTGATAGAAGAA
CTGAAGTTTCTTACTCACGTGGTTTAAAATGGAGTTCAAAAGATTGCCATTGAGTTCTGATTGCAGGGAC
TAACAATGTTAATCTGATAAGGACAGCAAAATCATCAGAATCAGTGTTTGTGATTGTGTTTGAATATGTG
GTAACATATGAAGGATATGACATGAAGCTTTGTATCTCCTTTGGCCTTAAGCAAGACCTGTGTGCTGTAA
GTGCCATTTCTCAGTATTTTCAAGGCTCTAACCCGCCTTCATCCAATGTGTGGCCTACAATAACTAGCAT
TTGTTGATTTGTCTCTTGTATCAAAATTCCCAAATAAAACTTAAAACCACTGACTCTGTCAGAGAAACTG
AAACACTGGGACATTTCATCCTTCAATTCCTCGGTATTGATTTTATGTTGATTGATTTTCAGAATTTCTC
TACAGAAACGAAAGGGAAATTTTCTAATCTGCTTTATCCATGTACTTGCATTTCAGACATGGACATGCTA
TTGTTATTTGGCTCATAACTGTTTCCAAATGTTAGTTATTATGGACCCAATTTATTAACAACATTAGCTG
ATTTTTACCTATCAGTATTATTTTATTTCTTTTAGTTTATAGATCTGTGCAACATTTTTGTACTGTATGT
CTTCAAACCTGGCAGTATTAATACCCTTCTTACTGACATATGTACTTTTAGTTTTAGAAAACTTTTATAT
TTATGTGTCTTATTTTTATATTTCTTTATTTATTACACAGTGTAGTGTATAATACTGTAGTTTGTATTAA
TACAATAATATATTTTAGTATGAAAATTTGGAAAGTTGATAAGATTTAAAGTAGAGATGCAATTGGTTCT
CCTGCATTGAGATTTGATTTAACAGTGTTATGTTAACATTTATACTTGCCTTGGACTGTAGAACAGAACT
TAAATGGGAATGTATTAGTTTTACAACTACAATCAAGTCATTTTACCTTTACCCAGTTTTTAATATAAAA
CTTAAATTTTGAAATTCACTGTGTGACTAATAGCATGATGCTCTGCAGTTTTATTAAGAAATCAGCCTAA
CCATACAACTCTCATTTCCTTAGTAAGCCAAATTAGGATTAACTTCTATAAACAGTGTTGGGAACAATGT
TTAACATTTTGTGCCAATTTGTTCCTGTATTCATGTATGTAAGTTACAGATCTGACTCTTCATTTTTAAG
TTCCTTGTTACATCATGGTCATTTTCTAGTTTTTTACCAGACTCCCATCTCACAATAAAATGCATCAACA
AGCCTGAACTGCTGTACTAGAGCGGCCGCTTCCCTTTAGTGAGGGTTAATGCTTCGAGCAGACATGATAA
GATACATTGATGAGTTTGGACAAACCACAACTAGAATGCAGTGAAAAAAATGCTTTATTTGTGAAATTTG
TGATGCTATTGCTTTATTTGTAACCATTATAAGCTGCAATAAACAAGTTAACAACAACAATTGCATTCAT
TTTATGTTTCAGGTTCAGGGGGAGATGTGGGAGGTTTTTTAAAGCAAGTAAAACCTCTACAAATGTGGTA
AAATCCGATAAGGATCGATCCGGGCTGGCGTAATAGCGAAGAGGCCCGCACCGATCGCCCTTCCCAACAG
TTGCGCAGCCTGAATGGCGAATGG
[124 nt withheld, positions 4155-4278]
C
[91 nt withheld, positions 4280-4370]
A
[49 nt withheld, positions 4372-4420]
CCTTTGACGTTGGAGTCCACGTTCTTT
[37 nt withheld, positions 4448-4484]
ACCCTATCTCGGTCTATTCTTTTGATTTATAAGGGATTTTGCCGATTTCGGCCTATTGGTTAAAAAATGA
GCTGATTTAACAAAAATTTAACGCGAATTTTAACAAAATATTAACGCTTACAATTTCCTGATGCGGTATT
TTCTCCTTACGCATCTGTGCGGTATTTCACACCGCATACGCGGATCTGCGCAGCACCATGGCCTGAAATA
ACCTCTGAAAGAGGAACTTGGTTAGGTACCTTCTGAGGCGGAAAGAACCAGCTGTGGAATGTGTGTCAGT
TAGGGTGTGGAAAGTCCCCAGGCTCCCCAGCAGGCAGAAGTATGCAAAGCATGCATCTCAATTAGTCAGC
AACCAGGTGTGGAAAGTCCCCAGGCTCCCCAGCAGGCAGAAGTATGCAAAGCATGCATCTCAATTAGTCA
GCAACCATAGTCCCGCCCCTAACTCCGCCCATCCCGCCCCTAACTCCGCCCAGTTCCGCCCATTCTCCGC
CCCATGGCTGACTAATTTTTTTTATTTATGCAGAGGCCGAGGCCGCCTCGGCCTCTGAGCTATTCCAGAA
GTAGTGAGGAGGCTTTTTTGGAGGCCTAGGCTTTTGCAAAAAGCTTGATTCTTCTGACACAACAGTCTCG
AACTTAAGGCTAGAGCCACCATGATTGAACAAGATGGATTGCACGCAGGTTCTCCGGCCGCTTGGGTGGA
GAGGCTATTCGGCTATGACTGGGCACAACAGACAATCGGCTGCTCTGATGCCGCCGTGTTCCGGCTGTCA
GCGCAGGGGCGCCCGGTTCTTTTTGTCAAGACCGACCTGTCCGGTGCCCTGAATGAACTGCAGGACGAGG
CAGCGCGGCTATCGTGGCTGGCCACGACGGGCGTTCCTTGCGCAGCTGTGCTCGACGTTGTCACTGAAGC
GGGAAGGGACTGGCTGCTATTGGGCGAAGTGCCGGGGCAGGATCTCCTGTCATCTCACCTTGCTCCTGCC
GAGAAAGTATCCATCATGGCTGATGCAATGCGGCGGCTGCATACGCTTGATCCGGCTACCTGCCCATTCG
ACCACCAAGCGAAACATCGCATCGAGCGAGCACGTACTCGGATGGAAGCCGGTCTTGTCGATCAGGATGA
TCTGGACGAAGAGCATCAGGGGCTCGCGCCAGCCGAACTGTTCGCCAGGCTCAAGGCGCGCATGCCCGAC
GGCGAGGATCTCGTCGTGACCCATGGCGATGCCTGCTTGCCGAATATCATGGTGGAAAATGGCCGCTTTT
CTGGATTCATCGACTGTGGCCGGCTGGGTGTGGCGGACCGCTATCAGGACATAGCGTTGGCTACCCGTGA
TATTGCTGAAGAGCTTGGCGGCGAATGGGCTGACCGCTTCCTCGTGCTTTACGGTATCGCCGCTCCCGAT
TCGCAGCGCATCGCCTTCTATCGCCTTCTTGACGAGTTCTTCTGAGCGGGACTCTGGGGTTCGAAATGAC
CGACCAAGCGACGCCCAACCTGCCATCACGATGGCCGCAATAAAATATCTTTATTTTCATTACATCTGTG
TGTTGGTTTTTTGTGTGAATCGATAGCGATAAGGATCCGCGTATGGTGCACTCTCAGTACAATCTGCTCT
GATGCCGCATAGTTAAGCCAGCCCCGACACCCGCCAACACCCGCTGACGCGCCCTGACGGGCTTGTCTGC
TCCCGGCATCCGCTTACAGACAAGCTGTGACCGTCTCCGGGAGCTGCATGTGTCAGAGGTTTTCACCGTC
ATCACCGAAACGCGCGAGACGAAAGGGCCTCGTGATACGCCTATTTTTATAGGTTAATGTCATGATAATA
ATGGTTTCTTAGACGTCAGGTGGCACTTTTCGGGGAAATGTGCGCGGAACCCCTATTTGTTTATTTTTCT
AAATACATTCAAATATGTATCCGCTCATGAGACAATAACCCTGATAAATGCTTCAATAATATTGAAAAAG
GAAGAGTATGAGTATTCAACATTTCCGTGTCGCCCTTATTCCCTTTTTTGCGGCATTTTGCCTTCCTGTT
TTTGCTCACCCAGAAACGCTGGTGAAAGTAAAAGATGCTGAAGATCAGTTGGGTGCACGAGTGGGTTACA
TCGAACTGGATCTCAACAGCGGTAAGATCCTTGAGAGTTTTCGCCCCGAAGAACGTTTTCCAATGATGAG
CACTTTTAAAGTTCTGCTATGTGGCGCGGTATTATCCCGTATTGACGCCGGGCAAGAGCAACTCGGTCGC
CGCATACACTATTCTCAGAATGACTTGGTTGAGTACTCACCAGTCACAGAAAAGCATCTTACGGATGGCA
TGACAGTAAGAGAATTATGCAGTGCTGCCATAACCATGAGTGATAACACTGCGGCCAACTTACTTCTGAC
AACGATCGGAGGACCGAAGGAGCTAACCGCTTTTTTGCACAACATGGGGGATCATGTAACTCGCCTTGAT
CGTTGGGAACCGGAGCTGAATGAAGCCATACCAAACGACGAGCGTGACACCACGATGCCTGTAGCAATGG
CAACAACGTTGCGCAAACTATTAACTGGCGAACTACTTACTCTAGCTTCCCGGCAACAATTAATAGACTG
GATGGAGGCGGATAAAGTTGCAGGACCACTTCTGCGCTCGGCCCTTCCGGCTGGCTGGTTTATTGCTGAT
AAATCTGGAGCCGGTGAGCGTGGGTCTCGCGGTATCATTGCAGCACTGGGGCCAGATGGTAAGCCCTCCC
GTATCGTAGTTATCTACACGACGGGGAGTCAGGCAACTATGGATGAACGAAATAGACAGATCGCTGAGAT
AGGTGCCTCACTGATTAAGCATTGGTAACTGTCAGACCAAGTTTACTCATATATACTTTAGATTGATTTA
AAACTTCATTTTTAATTTAAAAGGATCTAGGTGAAGATCCTTTTTGATAATCTCATGACCAAAATCCCTT
AACGTGAGTTTTCGTTCCACTGAGCGTCAGACCCCGTAGAAAAGATCAAAGGATCTTCTTGAGATCCTTT
TTTTCTGCGCGTAATCTGCTGCTTGCAAACAAAAAAACCACCGCTACCAGCGGTGGTTTGTTTGCCGGAT
CAAGAGCTACCAACTCTTTTTCCGAAGGTAACTGGCTTCAGCAGAGCGCAGATACCAAATACTGTTCTTC
TAGTGTAGCCGTAGTTAGGCCACCACTTCAAGAACTCTGTAGCACCGCCTACATACCTCGCTCTGCTAAT
CCTGTTACCAGTGGCTGCTGCCAGTGGCGATAAGTCGTGTCTTACCGGGTTGGACTCAAGACGATAGTTA
CCGGATAAGGCGCAGCGGTCGGGCTGAACGGGGGGTTCGTGCACACAGCCCAGCTTGGAGCGAACGACCT
ACACCGAACTGAGATACCTACAGCGTGAGCTATGAGAAAGCGCCACGCTTCCCGAAGGGAGAAAGGCGGA
CAGGTATCCGGTAAGCGGCAGGGTCGGAACAGGAGAGCGCACGAGGGAGCTTCCAGGGGGAAACGCCTGG
TATCTTTATAGTCCTGTCGGGTTTCGCCACCTCTGACTTGAGCGTCGATTTTTGTGATGCTCGTCAGGGG
GGCGGAGCCTATGGAAAAACGCCAGCAACGCGGCCTTTTTACGGTTCCTGGCCTTTTGCTGGCCTTTTGC
TCACATGGCTCGACAGATCT
