>Addgene plasmid #35535 | pCI-neo-RL-ZEB1 | addgene partial sequence | sequence record 46769 | RenLuc3F 5'-GTACATCAAGAGCTTCGTGG-3'
AATCCGGGTGTGCCTGAACCTCAGACCTAGTAATTTTTCATGCAGTTTTCAAAGTTAGGAACAAGTTTGT
AACATGCAGCAGATTAGAAAACCTTAATGACTCAGAGAGCAACAATACAAGAGGTTAAAGGAAGCTGATT
AATTAGATATGCATCTGGCATTGTTTTATCTTATCAGTATTATCACTCTTATGTTGGTTTATTCTTAAGC
TGTACAATTGGGAGAAATTTTATAATTTTTTATTGGTAAACATATGCTAAATCCGCTTCAGTATTTTATT
ATGTTTTTTAAAATGTGAGAACTTCTGCACTACAAAATTCCCTTCACAGAGAAGTATAATGTAGTTCCAA
CCCGTGCTAACTACCTTTTATAAATTCAGTCTAGAAGGTAGTAATTTCTAATATTTAGATGTCTTAGTAG
AGCGTATTATCATTTAAAGTGTATTGTTAGCCTTAAGAAAGCAGCTGATAGAAGAACTGAAGTTTCTTAC
TCACGTGGTTTAAAATGGAGTTCAAAAGATTGCCATTGAGTTCTGATTGCAGGGACTAACAATGTTAATC
TGATAAGGACAGCAAAATCATCAGAATCAGTGTTTGTGATTGTGTTTGAATATGTGGTAACATATGAAGG
ATATGACATGAAGCTTTGTATCTCCTTTGGCCTTAAGCAAGACCTGTGTGCTGTAAGTGCCATTTCTCAG
TATTTTCAAGGCTCTAACCCGCCTTCATCCAATGTGTGGCCTACAATAACTAGCATTTGTTGATTTGTCT
CTTGTATCAAAATTCCCAAATAAAACTTAAAACCACTGACTCTGTCAGAGAAACTGAAACACTGGGACAT
TTCATCC
